Addgene plasmid #1450: pPD50_21
Purpose: (Empty Backbone)
Depositing lab: Andrew Fire. Depositing organization: Carnegie Institution for Science.
Backbone
  Vector backbone: Unknown
  Backbone size (bp): 7032
  Vector type: Worm Expression
Growth in bacteria
  Bacterial resistance: Ampicillin, 100 μg/mL
  Growth temperature: 37°C
  Growth strain: DH5alpha
  Copy number: Unknown
Gene/Insert
  Gene/Insert name: None
  Tag / fusion protein: hsp16-25', hsp16-415', IVSA, SV40NLS, lacZN, lacZC
  Cloning method: Restriction Enzyme
Terms and licenses: Academic/Nonprofit Terms; Industry Terms: Not Available to Industry
Depositor comments: See Fire Lab Vector Kit Documentation 1995. Fire Lab Miniprep Number pPD50.21, Ligation number NONE.
How to cite: pPD50_21 was a gift from Andrew Fire (Addgene plasmid # 1450 ; http://n2t.net/addgene:1450 ; RRID:Addgene_1450)
