[The description below was written by a language model from this plasmid's Addgene catalogue record and pLannotate feature annotations shown in this document.]
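Description:
pPD50_21 is a Caenorhabditis elegans expression vector from the 1995 Fire Lab vector kit, catalogued as an empty backbone of about 7 kb with no gene insert. The parental backbone is recorded as unknown, but the annotated features point to a pUC/pBR322-type E. coli plasmid. It carries a high-copy ColE1/pMB1 origin, a bla (AmpR) gene with its own promoter for ampicillin selection, short remnants of rop and the bom region, and leftover lacI, CAP-site, lac promoter and lac operator elements next to fragments of the pUC18/19 polylinker.

The catalogue lists the functional modules as hsp16-2 5' and hsp16-41 5' sequences, a synthetic intron (IVSA), an SV40 nuclear localization signal, and the N- and C-terminal portions of lacZ. The feature table is consistent with this. A short fragment annotated as a C. elegans hsp-16 family coding sequence lies in reverse orientation near the polylinker remnants, as expected for a divergent heat-shock gene-pair promoter region. Downstream on the forward strand is a full-length β-galactosidase reading frame, preceded by a small trpS-derived segment. The intron and NLS were not detected by the automated annotation. A fragment matched to C. elegans aex-5 follows lacZ, and the record does not state its role or name a 3' UTR.

Taken together, the design is a heat-shock-inducible, nuclear-targeted lacZ reporter, in which the NLS concentrates the staining in nuclei so that expressing cells are easier to identify. Such a plasmid would typically serve as an inducible expression control or as a source of the hsp16 promoter and lacZ modules for restriction-enzyme cloning. The record refers to the kit documentation for details and does not describe a specific use.
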