Features (pLannotate 1.2.2; 15 found; start..end, strand, type, name):
     18..52      -  misc_feature   MCS (fragment): pUC18/19 multiple cloning site
     50..100     -  CDS            hsp-16.1 (fragment): HSP11_CAEEL - Also known as hsp16-1b. Experimental evidence at transcript level: Swiss-Prot protein existence level 2. From Caenorhabditis elegans.
    541..566     -  misc_feature   MCS (fragment): pUC18/19 multiple cloning site
    601..684     +  CDS            trpS (fragment): SYW_ECOLI - Experimental evidence at protein level: Swiss-Prot protein existence level 1. Catalyzes the attachment of tryptophan to tRNA(Trp). Amino acylates tRNA(Trp) with both L- and D-tryptophan, although D-tryptophan is a poor substrate (PubMed:10918062). From Escherichia coli (strain K12).
    691..3738    +  CDS            lacZ: β-galactosidase; lacZ
   4289..4441    +  CDS            aex-5 (fragment): AEX5_CAEEL - Also known as kpc-3 From Caenorhabditis elegans.
   4569..4604    +  CDS            rop (fragment): Rop protein, which maintains plasmids at low copy number; rop
   4706..4805    +  misc_feature   bom (fragment): basis of mobility region from pBR322
   4903..5007    +  promoter       AmpR promoter: bla
   5008..5868    +  CDS            AmpR: β-lactamase; bla; confers resistance to ampicillin, carbenicillin, and related antibiotics
   6039..6627    +  rep_origin     ori: high-copy-number ColE1/pMB1/pBR322/pUC origin of replication
   6810..6902    +  CDS            lacI (fragment): lac repressor; lacI; The lac repressor binds to the lac operator to inhibit transcription in E. coli. This inhibition can be relieved by adding lactose or isopropyl-β-D-thiogalactopyranoside (IPTG).
   6915..6936    +  protein_bind   CAP binding site: CAP binding activates transcription in the presence of cAMP. E. coli catabolite activator protein
   6951..6981    +  promoter       lac promoter: promoter for the E. coli lac operon
   6989..7005    +  protein_bind   lac operator: The lac repressor binds to the lac operator to inhibit transcription in E. coli. This inhibition can be relieved by adding lactose or isopropyl-β-D-thiogalactopyranoside (IPTG). lac repressor encoded by lacI
>Addgene plasmid #1450 | pPD50_21 | depositor full sequence | sequence record 61 | Author sequence
ATGACCATGATTACGCCAAGCTTGCATGCCTGCAGGTCGACTCTAGAGGATCACCAAAAACGGAACGTTG
AGCTGGACGGAAATAGTGGTAAAGTGACATGATTATAGTTTGAAGATTTCTAATTTCACAATTAGAGCAA
ATGTTGTTCGGTATTTATTTTCAACGGTATTTATACTATTTTCCACCTTTTTCTAGAACATTCGAGCTGC
TTGTTGCAAAAGGAGGGCGACTCACATTCGGTACATGGAAAAGTAGTGTACACAATAAAGAGACCCAGAT
ACATTTTCCGTCTGCGTCTCTTTGCACCCACCGGGAGTATTTTCAAACGAATGCATCTAGGACCTTCTAG
AACATTCTGTAAGGCTGCAGAATGCGGGTATATAAGGAAAGCGGGCTCAGAGGAAGCCAACACGCTTTGT
TCTAGTGCATCTAAAAAACTTCGAAAATCCTCATCGGATCCCCGGGATTGGCCAAAGGACCCAAAGGTAT
GTTTCGAATGATACTAACATAACATAGAACATTTTCAGGAGGACCCTTGGCTAGAGGATCCCCGGGTACC
GAGCTCAGAAAAAATGACTGCTCCAAAGAAGAAGCGTAAGGTACCGGTGGGTGAAGACCAGAAACAGCAC
CTCGAACTGAGCCGCGATATTGCCCAGCGTTTCAACGCGCTGTATGGCGAGATCGATCCCGTCGTTTTAC
AACGTCGTGACTGGGAAAACCCTGGCGTTACCCAACTTAATCGCCTTGCAGCACATCCCCCTTTCGCCAG
CTGGCGTAATAGCGAAGAGGCCCGCACCGATCGCCCTTCCCAACAGTTGCGCAGCCTGAATGGCGAATGG
CGCTTTGCCTGGTTTCCGGCACCAGAAGCGGTGCCGGAAAGCTGGCTGGAGTGCGATCTTCCTGAGGCCG
ATACTGTCGTCGTCCCCTCAAACTGGCAGATGCACGGTTACGATGCGCCCATCTACACCAACGTGACCTA
TCCCATTACGGTCAATCCGCCGTTTGTTCCCACGGAGAATCCGACGGGTTGTTACTCGCTCACATTTAAT
GTTGATGAAAGCTGGCTACAGGAAGGCCAGACGCGAATTATTTTTGATGGCGTTAACTCGGCGTTTCATC
TGTGGTGCAACGGGCGCTGGGTCGGTTACGGCCAGGACAGTCGTTTGCCGTCTGAATTTGACCTGAGCGC
ATTTTTACGCGCCGGAGAAAACCGCCTCGCGGTGATGGTGCTGCGCTGGAGTGACGGCAGTTATCTGGAA
GATCAGGATATGTGGCGGATGAGCGGCATTTTCCGTGACGTCTCGTTGCTGCATAAACCGACTACACAAA
TCAGCGATTTCCATGTTGCCACTCGCTTTAATGATGATTTCAGCCGCGCTGTACTGGAGGCTGAAGTTCA
GATGTGCGGCGAGTTGCGTGACTACCTACGGGTAACAGTTTCTTTATGGCAGGGTGAAACGCAGGTCGCC
AGCGGCACCGCGCCTTTCGGCGGTGAAATTATCGATGAGCGTGGTGGTTATGCCGATCGCGTCACACTAC
GTCTGAACGTCGAAAACCCGAAACTGTGGAGCGCCGAAATCCCGAATCTCTATCGTGCGGTGGTTGAACT
GCACACCGCCGACGGCACGCTGATTGAAGCAGAAGCCTGCGATGTCGGTTTCCGCGAGGTGCGGATTGAA
AATGGTCTGCTGCTGCTGAACGGCAAGCCGTTGCTGATTCGAGGCGTTAACCGTCACGAGCATCATCCTC
TGCATGGTCAGGTCATGGATGAGCAGACGATGGTGCAGGATATCCTGCTGATGAAGCAGAACAACTTTAA
CGCCGTGCGCTGTTCGCATTATCCGAACCATCCGCTGTGGTACACGCTGTGCGACCGCTACGGCCTGTAT
GTGGTGGATGAAGCCAATATTGAAACCCACGGCATGGTGCCAATGAATCGTCTGACCGATGATCCGCGCT
GGCTACCGGCGATGAGCGAACGCGTAACGCGAATGGTGCAGCGCGATCGTAATCACCCGAGTGTGATCAT
CTGGTCGCTGGGGAATGAATCAGGCCACGGCGCTAATCACGACGCGCTGTATCGCTGGATCAAATCTGTC
GATCCTTCCCGCCCGGTGCAGTATGAAGGCGGCGGAGCCGACACCACGGCCACCGATATTATTTGCCCGA
TGTACGCGCGCGTGGATGAAGACCAGCCCTTCCCGGCTGTGCCGAAATGGTCCATCAAAAAATGGCTTTC
GCTACCTGGAGAGACGCGCCCGCTGATCCTTTGCGAATACGCCCACGCGATGGGTAACAGTCTTGGCGGT
TTCGCTAAATACTGGCAGGCGTTTCGTCAGTATCCCCGTTTACAGGGCGGCTTCGTCTGGGACTGGGTGG
ATCAGTCGCTGATTAAATATGATGAAAACGGCAACCCGTGGTCGGCTTACGGCGGTGATTTTGGCGATAC
GCCGAACGATCGCCAGTTCTGTATGAACGGTCTGGTCTTTGCCGACCGCACGCCGCATCCAGCGCTGACG
GAAGCAAAACACCAGCAGCAGTTTTTCCAGTTCCGTTTATCCGGGCAAACCATCGAAGTGACCAGCGAAT
ACCTGTTCCGTCATAGCGATAACGAGCTCCTGCACTGGATGGTGGCGCTGGATGGTAAGCCGCTGGCAAG
CGGTGAAGTGCCTCTGGATGTCGCTCCACAAGGTAAACAGTTGATTGAACTGCCTGAACTACCGCAGCCG
GAGAGCGCCGGGCAACTCTGGCTCACAGTACGCGTAGTGCAACCGAACGCGACCGCATGGTCAGAAGCCG
GGCACATCAGCGCCTGGCAGCAGTGGCGTCTGGCGGAAAACCTCAGTGTGACGCTCCCCGCCGCGTCCCA
CGCCATCCCGCATCTGACCACCAGCGAAATGGATTTTTGCATCGAGCTGGGTAATAAGCGTTGGCAATTT
AACCGCCAGTCAGGCTTTCTTTCACAGATGTGGATTGGCGATAAAAAACAACTGCTGACGCCGCTGCGCG
ATCAGTTCACCCGTGCACCGCTGGATAACGACATTGGCGTAAGTGAAGCGACCCGCATTGACCCTAACGC
CTGGGTCGAACGCTGGAAGGCGGCGGGCCATTACCAGGCCGAAGCAGCGTTGTTGCAGTGCACGGCAGAT
ACACTTGCTGATGCGGTGCTGATTACGACCGCTCACGCGTGGCAGCATCAGGGGAAAACCTTATTTATCA
GCCGGAAAACCTACCGGATTGATGGTAGTGGTCAAATGGCGATTACCGTTGATGTTGAAGTGGCGAGCGA
TACACCGCATCCGGCGCGGATTGGCCTGAACTGCCAGCTGGCGCAGGTAGCAGAGCGGGTAAACTGGCTC
GGATTAGGGCCGCAAGAAAACTATCCCGACCGCCTTACTGCCGCCTGTTTTGACCGCTGGGATCTGCCAT
TGTCAGACATGTATACCCCGTACGTCTTCCCGAGCGAAAACGGTCTGCGCTGCGGGACGCGCGAATTGAA
TTATGGCCCACACCAGTGGCGCGGCGACTTCCAGTTCAACATCAGCCGCTACAGTCAACAGCAACTGATG
GAAACCAGCCATCGCCATCTGCTGCACGCGGAAGAAGGCACATGGCTGAATATCGACGGTTTCCATATGG
GGATTGGTGGCGACGACTCCTGGAGCCCGTCAGTATCGGCGGAATTCCAACTGAGCGCCGGTCGCTACCA
TTACCAACTTGTCTGGTGTCAAAAATAATAGGCCTACTAGCGTCGACGGTACCATGGTATTGATATCTGA
GCTCCGCATCGGCCGCTGTCATCAGATCGCCATCTCGCGCCCGTGCCTCTGACTTCTAAGTCCAATTACT
CTTCAACATCCCTACATGCTCTTTCTCCCTGTGCTCCCACCCCCTATTTTTGTTATTATCAAAAAACTTC
TCTTAATTTCTTTGTTTTTTAGCTTCTTTTAAGTCACCTCTAACAATGAAATTGTGTAGATTCAAAAATA
GAATTAATTCGTAATAAAAAGTCGAAAAAAATTGTGCTCCCTCCCCCCATTAATAATAATTCTATCCCAA
AATCTACACAATGTTCTGTGTACACTTCTTATGTTTTTTACTTCTGATAAATTTTTTTGAAACATCATAG
AAAAAACCGCACACAAAATACCTTATCATATGTTACGTTTCAGTTTATGACCGCAATTTTTATTTCTTCG
CACGTCTGGGCCTCTCATGACGTCAAATCATGCTCATCGTGAAAAAGTTTTGGAGTATTTTTGGAATTTT
TCAATCAAGTGAAAGTTTATGAAATTAATTTTCCTGCTTTTGCTTTTTGGGGTTTCCCCTATTGTTTGTC
AAGATTTCGAGGACGGCGTTTTTCTTGCTAAAATCACAAGTATTGATGAGCACGATGCAAGAAAGATCGG
AAGAAGGTTTGGGTTTGAGGCTCAGTGGAAGGTGAGTAGAAGTTGATAATTTGAAAGTGGAGTAGTGTCT
ATGGGGTTTTTGCCTTAAATGACAGAATACATTCCCAATATACCAAACATAACTGTTTCCTACTAGTCGG
CCGTACGGGCCCTTTCGTCTCGCGCGTTTCGGTGATGACGGTGAAAACCTCTGACACATGCAGCTCCCGG
AGACGGTCACAGCTTGTCTGTAAGCGGATGCCGGGAGCAGACAAGCCCGTCAGGGCGCGTCAGCGGGTGT
TGGCGGGTGTCGGGGCTGGCTTAACTATGCGGCATCAGAGCAGATTGTACTGAGAGTGCACCATATGCGG
TGTGAAATACCGCACAGATGCGTAAGGAGAAAATACCGCATCAGGCGGCCTTAAGGGCCTCGTGATACGC
CTATTTTTATAGGTTAATGTCATGATAATAATGGTTTCTTAGACGTCAGGTGGCACTTTTCGGGGAAATG
TGCGCGGAACCCCTATTTGTTTATTTTTCTAAATACATTCAAATATGTATCCGCTCATGAGACAATAACC
CTGATAAATGCTTCAATAATATTGAAAAAGGAAGAGTATGAGTATTCAACATTTCCGTGTCGCCCTTATT
CCCTTTTTTGCGGCATTTTGCCTTCCTGTTTTTGCTCACCCAGAAACGCTGGTGAAAGTAAAAGATGCTG
AAGATCAGTTGGGTGCACGAGTGGGTTACATCGAACTGGATCTCAACAGCGGTAAGATCCTTGAGAGTTT
TCGCCCCGAAGAACGTTTTCCAATGATGAGCACTTTTAAAGTTCTGCTATGTGGCGCGGTATTATCCCGT
ATTGACGCCGGGCAAGAGCAACTCGGTCGCCGCATACACTATTCTCAGAATGACTTGGTTGAGTACTCAC
CAGTCACAGAAAAGCATCTTACGGATGGCATGACAGTAAGAGAATTATGCAGTGCTGCCATAACCATGAG
TGATAACACTGCGGCCAACTTACTTCTGACAACGATCGGAGGACCGAAGGAGCTAACCGCTTTTTTGCAC
AACATGGGGGATCATGTAACTCGCCTTGATCGTTGGGAACCGGAGCTGAATGAAGCCATACCAAACGACG
AGCGTGACACCACGATGCCTGTAGCAATGGCAACAACGTTGCGCAAACTATTAACTGGCGAACTACTTAC
TCTAGCTTCCCGGCAACAATTAATAGACTGGATGGAGGCGGATAAAGTTGCAGGACCACTTCTGCGCTCG
GCCCTTCCGGCTGGCTGGTTTATTGCTGATAAATCTGGAGCCGGTGAGCGTGGGTCTCGCGGTATCATTG
CAGCACTGGGGCCAGATGGTAAGCCCTCCCGTATCGTAGTTATCTACACGACGGGGAGTCAGGCAACTAT
GGATGAACGAAATAGACAGATCGCTGAGATAGGTGCCTCACTGATTAAGCATTGGTAACTGTCAGACCAA
GTTTACTCATATATACTTTAGATTGATTTAAAACTTCATTTTTAATTTAAAAGGATCTAGGTGAAGATCC
TTTTTGATAATCTCATGACCAAAATCCCTTAACGTGAGTTTTCGTTCCACTGAGCGTCAGACCCCGTAGA
AAAGATCAAAGGATCTTCTTGAGATCCTTTTTTTCTGCGCGTAATCTGCTGCTTGCAAACAAAAAAACCA
CCGCTACCAGCGGTGGTTTGTTTGCCGGATCAAGAGCTACCAACTCTTTTTCCGAAGGTAACTGGCTTCA
GCAGAGCGCAGATACCAAATACTGTCCTTCTAGTGTAGCCGTAGTTAGGCCACCACTTCAAGAACTCTGT
AGCACCGCCTACATACCTCGCTCTGCTAATCCTGTTACCAGTGGCTGCTGCCAGTGGCGATAAGTCGTGT
CTTACCGGGTTGGACTCAAGACGATAGTTACCGGATAAGGCGCAGCGGTCGGGCTGAACGGGGGGTTCGT
GCACACAGCCCAGCTTGGAGCGAACGACCTACACCGAACTGAGATACCTACAGCGTGAGCATTGAGAAAG
CGCCACGCTTCCCGAAGGGAGAAAGGCGGACAGGTATCCGGTAAGCGGCAGGGTCGGAACAGGAGAGCGC
ACGAGGGAGCTTCCAGGGGGAAACGCCTGGTATCTTTATAGTCCTGTCGGGTTTCGCCACCTCTGACTTG
AGCGTCGATTTTTGTGATGCTCGTCAGGGGGGCGGAGCCTATGGAAAAACGCCAGCAACGCGGCCTTTTT
ACGGTTCCTGGCCTTTTGCTGGCCTTTTGCTCACATGTTCTTTCCTGCGTTATCCCCTGATTCTGTGGAT
AACCGTATTACCGCCTTTGAGTGAGCTGATACCGCTCGCCGCAGCCGAACGACCGAGCGCAGCGAGTCAG
TGAGCGAGGAAGCGGAAGAGCGCCCAATACGCAAACCGCCTCTCCCCGCGCGTTGGCCGATTCATTAATG
CAGCTGGCACGACAGGTTTCCCGACTGGAAAGCGGGCAGTGAGCGCAACGCAATTAATGTGAGTTAGCTC
ACTCATTAGGCACCCCAGGCTTTACACTTTATGCTTCCGGCTCGTATGTTGTGTGGAATTGTGAGCGGAT
AACAATTTCACACAGGAAACAGCT
