>Addgene plasmid #1450 | pPD50_21 | addgene partial sequence | sequence record 16591 | 1450_m13reverse
AATGNGCCTGCGGTCGACTCTAGAGGATCACCAAAAACGGAACGTTGAGCTGGACGGAAATAGTGGTAAA
GTGACATGATTATAGTTTGAAGATCTCTAATTTCACAATTAGAGCAAATGTTGTTCGGTATTTATTTTCA
ACGGTATTTATACTATTTTCCACCTTTTTCTAGAACATTCGAGCTGCTTGTTGCAAAAGGAGGGCGACTC
ACATTCGGTACATGGAAAAGTAGTGTACACAATAAAGAGACCCAGATACATTTTCCGTCTGCGTCTCTTT
GCACCCACCGGGAGTATTTTCAAACGAATGCATCTAGGACCTTCTAGAACATTCTGTAAGGCTGCAGAAT
GCGGGTATATAAGGAAAGCGGGCTCAGAGGAAGCCAACACGCTTTGTTCTAGTGCATCTAAAAAACTTCG
AAAATCCTCATCGGATCCCCGGGATTGGCCAAAGGACCCAAAGGTATGTTTCGAATGATACTAACATAAC
ATAGAACATTTTCAGGAGGACCCTTGGCTAGAGGATCCCCGGGTACCGAGCTCAGAAAAAATGACTGCTC
CAAAGAAGAAGCGTAAGGTACCGGTGGGTGAAGACCAGAAACAGCACCTCGAACTGAGCCGCGATATTGC
CCAGCGTTTCAACGCGCTGTATGGCGAGATCGATCCCGTCGTTTTACAACGTCGTGACTGGGAAAACCCT
GGCGTTACCCAACTTAATCGCCTTGCAGCACATCCCCCTTTCGCCAGCTGGCGTAATAGCGAAGAGGCCC
GCACCGATCGCCCTTCCCAACAGTTGCGCAGCCTGAATGGCGAATGGCGCTTTGCCTGGTTTCCGGCACC
AGAAGCGGTGCCGGAAAGCTGGCTGGAGTGCGATCTTCCTGAGGCCGATACTGTCGTCGTCCCCTCAAAC
TGGCAGATGCACGGTTACGATGCGCCCATCTACACCAACGTGACTATCCCATTACGGTCAATCCGCCGTT
GGTNCCNCGGAGAATCCGACGGGTTGTTACTCNCTCNCATTTATGGTGATGAAGCTGGCTACAGGAAGNC
NNACNCAATTATTTTGANGGCGTNACTCGGCGTTTCTCTGNGNGCACGGGGCTGGTCGGTACGNCNGNAA
GTCNTTGCNGCTGAATNGACTGACGCATTTTACCNCCGAAAAACCCCNCCGGGGNGGGGCCCCNGGAGNN
CGCATTTTTGGAAACAGATGGGGGAGAGGGNTTTCGGACTCNTGTGNNAACNNACAAAAAGATNCGNGCC
CCCTNAGAATCCCCCNTCGGGNNAATAAGGGGNGGNGNNNCCGGAAATTTTNGGGGAACCNCCCCCCCCC
NCCGGAAAAAANGGGNTCCCCC
